Addgene plasmid #142561: TFORF0217
Purpose: Lentiviral vector for overexpressing transcription factor ORFs with unique 24-bp barcodes. Barcodes facilitate identification of transcription factors in pooled screens.
Depositing lab: Feng Zhang. Depositing organization: Broad Institute. Publication: A transcription factor atlas of directed differentiation. Joung J, Ma S, Tay T, Geiger-Schuller KR, Kirchgatterer PC, Verdine VK, Guo B, Arias-Garcia MA, Allen WE, Singh A, Kuksenko O, Abudayyeh OO, Gootenberg JS, Fu Z, Macrae RK, Buenrostro JD, Regev A, Zhang F. Cell. 2023 Jan 5;186(1):209-229.e26. doi: 10.1016/j.cell.2022.11.026. PubMed 36608654.
Backbone
  Vector backbone: pLX_TRC317
  Backbone manufacturer: Broad Institute Genetic Perturbation Platform
  Backbone size w/o insert (bp): 8264
  Vector type: Mammalian Expression, Lentiviral
  Selectable markers: Puromycin
Growth in bacteria
  Bacterial resistance: Ampicillin, 100 μg/mL
  Growth temperature: 37°C
  Growth strain: NEB Stable
  Copy number: High Copy
Gene/Insert
  Gene/Insert name: FOXP1
  Species: H. sapiens (human)
  Insert size (bp): 2141
  Entrez Gene: FOXP1 (a.k.a. 12CC4, HSPC215, MFH, QRF1, hFKH1B)
  Promoter: EF1a
  Cloning method: Unknown
  Sequencing primers: 5′ GGGTGGAGACTGAAGTTAGGCCAG; 3′ CACATAGCGTAAAAGGAGCAACATAG
Terms and licenses: Academic/Nonprofit Terms; Industry Terms: Not Available to Industry
Depositor comments: NM_001244815,ENST00000491238 . The transcription factor ORF portion of this plasmid was synthesized by Genewiz. Please test multiple small colonies in case of plasmid recombination. To make this collection available in a timely manner, a portion of this collection was not fully sequenced by Addgene. If an Addgene verified full plasmid sequence is not available, please contact us prior to placing an order to request the full sequence.
How to cite: TFORF0217 was a gift from Feng Zhang (Addgene plasmid # 142561 ; http://n2t.net/addgene:142561 ; RRID:Addgene_142561)
