[The description below was written by a language model from this plasmid's Addgene catalogue record and pLannotate feature annotations shown in this document.]
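Description:
TFORF0217 is a third-generation-style, self-inactivating lentiviral expression plasmid built on the pLX_TRC317 backbone and carrying a human FOXP1 open reading frame. It belongs to a barcoded transcription factor ORF collection in which each ORF is paired with a unique 24-bp barcode, so that the transcription factor delivered to a given cell can be identified in pooled overexpression screens. In bacteria the plasmid is maintained through a high-copy ColE1/pUC-type origin and selected with ampicillin via the bla gene. An f1 origin and remnants of a lac/T7/T3 cloning region are also annotated in the backbone. The depositor notes that the plasmid can recombine, which is common for LTR-containing vectors.

The viral cassette begins with an RSV promoter fused to a truncated HIV-1 5' LTR, which allows Tat-independent production of genomic RNA in packaging cells. This is followed by the Ψ packaging signal with a gag fragment, the RRE for Rev-dependent nuclear export, and a cPPT/CTS element, and it ends in a ΔU3 3' LTR followed by an SV40 polyadenylation signal. Within the provirus, an SV40 early promoter drives puromycin N-acetyltransferase for selection of transduced mammalian cells. A separate EF-1α promoter drives the synthesized FOXP1 ORF, with a WPRE downstream to enhance transcript stability and expression. The depositor assigns the ORF to a specific FOXP1 transcript isoform. The annotated FOXP1 match covers about 1.8 kb of the stated 2.1 kb insert, and the barcode is not separately annotated in the feature table. The short U6, Tn7R and small t antigen fragments appear to be minor sequence matches rather than functional elements.
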