Features (pLannotate 1.2.2; 32 found; start..end, strand, type, name):
      5..231     +  promoter       RSV promoter: Rous sarcoma virus enhancer/promoter
    232..412     +  LTR            5' LTR (truncated): truncated 5' long terminal repeat (LTR) from HIV-1
    459..584     +  misc_feature   HIV-1 Ψ: packaging signal of human immunodeficiency virus type 1
    568..931     +  CDS            HIV-1 gag (fragment): gag protein from human immunodeficiency virus 1; gag
   1077..1310    +  misc_feature   RRE: The Rev response element (RRE) of HIV-1 allows for Rev-dependent mRNA export from the nucleus to the cytoplasm.
   1687..1713    +  CDS            Rev (fragment): human immunodeficiency virus 1 (HIV-1) Rev protein; rev; enhances nuclear export of unspliced and incompletely spliced viral mRNAs
   1720..1743    +  promoter       SV40 promoter (fragment): SV40 early promoter
   1744..1815    +  promoter       SV40 promoter (fragment): SV40 enhancer and early promoter
   1839..1974    +  rep_origin     SV40 ori: SV40 origin of replication
   2020..2616    +  CDS            PuroR (fragment): puromycin N-acetyltransferase; pac from Streptomyces; confers resistance to puromycin
   2665..2782    +  misc_feature   cPPT/CTS: central polypurine tract and central termination sequence of HIV-1
   2847..2913    +  CDS            small t antigen (fragment): SV40 (simian virus 40) small t antigen
   2920..4098    +  promoter       EF-1α promoter: strong constitutive promoter for human elongation factor EF-1α
   4282..4298    -  mobile_element Tn7R (fragment): mini-Tn7 element (right end of the Tn7 transposon) Tn7
   4352..6151    +  CDS            FOXP1 (fragment): FOXP1_HUMAN - Experimental evidence at protein level: Swiss-Prot protein existence level 1. [Isoform 8]: Involved in transcriptional regulation in embryonic stem cells (ESCs). Stimulates expression of transcription factors that are required for pluripotency and decreases expression of differentiation-associated genes. Has distinct DNA-binding specifities as compared to the canonical form and preferentially binds DNA with the sequence 5'-CGATACAA-3' (or closely related sequences) (PubMed:21924763). Promotes ESC self-renewal and pluripotency (By similarity). From Homo sapiens (Human).
   6167..6220    +  promoter       U6 promoter (fragment): RNA polymerase III promoter for human U6 snRNA
   6262..6850    +  misc_feature   WPRE: woodchuck hepatitis virus posttranscriptional regulatory element
   6901..6920    +  misc_feature   cPPT/CTS (fragment): central polypurine tract and central termination sequence of HIV-1
   6922..7155    +  LTR            3' LTR (ΔU3): self-inactivating 3' long terminal repeat (LTR) from HIV-1
   7233..7354    +  polyA_signal   SV40 poly(A) signal: SV40 polyadenylation signal
   7394..7529    +  rep_origin     SV40 ori: SV40 origin of replication
   7550..7568    -  promoter       T7 promoter: promoter for bacteriophage T7 RNA polymerase
   7576..7731    +  CDS            lacZα (fragment): LacZα fragment of β-galactosidase; lacZ fragment
   7736..8164    +  rep_origin     f1 ori (sequence partly withheld): f1 bacteriophage origin of replication; arrow indicates direction of (+) strand synthesis
   8217..8321    +  promoter       AmpR promoter: bla
   8322..9182    +  CDS            AmpR: β-lactamase; bla; confers resistance to ampicillin, carbenicillin, and related antibiotics
   9353..9941    +  rep_origin     ori: high-copy-number ColE1/pMB1/pBR322/pUC origin of replication
  10124..10216   +  CDS            lacI (fragment): lac repressor; lacI; The lac repressor binds to the lac operator to inhibit transcription in E. coli. This inhibition can be relieved by adding lactose or isopropyl-β-D-thiogalactopyranoside (IPTG).
  10229..10250   +  protein_bind   CAP binding site: CAP binding activates transcription in the presence of cAMP. E. coli catabolite activator protein
  10265..10295   +  promoter       lac promoter: promoter for the E. coli lac operon
  10303..10319   +  protein_bind   lac operator: The lac repressor binds to the lac operator to inhibit transcription in E. coli. This inhibition can be relieved by adding lactose or isopropyl-β-D-thiogalactopyranoside (IPTG). lac repressor encoded by lacI
  10364..10382   +  promoter       T3 promoter: promoter for bacteriophage T3 RNA polymerase
>Addgene plasmid #142561 | TFORF0217 | addgene full sequence | sequence record 395972 | Addgene NGS Result
TTAATGTAGTCTTATGCAATACTCTTGTAGTCTTGCAACATGGTAACGATGAGTTAGCAACATGCCTTAC
AAGGAGAGAAAAAGCACCGTGCATGCCGATTGGTGGAAGTAAGGTGGTACGATCGTGCCTTATTAGGAAG
GCAACAGACGGGTCTGACATGGATTGGACGAACCACTGAATTGCCGCATTGCAGAGATATTGTATTTAAG
TGCCTAGCTCGATACATAAACGGGTCTCTCTGGTTAGACCAGATCTGAGCCTGGGAGCTCTCTGGCTAAC
TAGGGAACCCACTGCTTAAGCCTCAATAAAGCTTGCCTTGAGTGCTTCAAGTAGTGTGTGCCCGTCTGTT
GTGTGACTCTGGTAACTAGAGATCCCTCAGACCCTTTTAGTCAGTGTGGAAAATCTCTAGCAGTGGCGCC
CGAACAGGGACTTGAAAGCGAAAGGGAAACCAGAGGAGCTCTCTCGACGCAGGACTCGGCTTGCTGAAGC
GCGCACGGCAAGAGGCGAGGGGCGGCGACTGGTGAGTACGCCAAAAATTTTGACTAGCGGAGGCTAGAAG
GAGAGAGATGGGTGCGAGAGCGTCAGTATTAAGCGGGGGAGAATTAGATCGCGATGGGAAAAAATTCGGT
TAAGGCCAGGGGGAAAGAAAAAATATAAATTAAAACATATAGTATGGGCAAGCAGGGAGCTAGAACGATT
CGCAGTTAATCCTGGCCTGTTAGAAACATCAGAAGGCTGTAGACAAATACTGGGACAGCTACAACCATCC
CTTCAGACAGGATCAGAAGAACTTAGATCATTATATAATACAGTAGCAACCCTCTATTGTGTGCATCAAA
GGATAGAGATAAAAGACACCAAGGAAGCTTTAGACAAGATAGAGGAAGAGCAAAACAAAAGTAAGACCAC
CGCACAGCAAGCGGCCGCTGATCTTCAGACCTGGAGGAGGAGATATGAGGGACAATTGGAGAAGTGAATT
ATATAAATATAAAGTAGTAAAAATTGAACCATTAGGAGTAGCACCCACCAAGGCAAAGAGAAGAGTGGTG
CAGAGAGAAAAAAGAGCAGTGGGAATAGGAGCTTTGTTCCTTGGGTTCTTGGGAGCAGCAGGAAGCACTA
TGGGCGCAGCGTCAATGACGCTGACGGTACAGGCCAGACAATTATTGTCTGGTATAGTGCAGCAGCAGAA
CAATTTGCTGAGGGCTATTGAGGCGCAACAGCATCTGTTGCAACTCACAGTCTGGGGCATCAAGCAGCTC
CAGGCAAGAATCCTGGCTGTGGAAAGATACCTAAAGGATCAACAGCTCCTGGGGATTTGGGGTTGCTCTG
GAAAACTCATTTGCACCACTGCTGTGCCTTGGAATGCTAGTTGGAGTAATAAATCTCTGGAACAGATTTG
GAATCACACGACCTGGATGGAGTGGGACAGAGAAATTAACAATTACACAAGCTTAATACACTCCTTAATT
GAAGAATCGCAAAACCAGCAAGAAAAGAATGAACAAGAATTATTGGAATTAGATAAATGGGCAAGTTTGT
GGAATTGGTTTAACATAACAAATTGGCTGTGGTATATAAAATTATTCATAATGATAGTAGGAGGCTTGGT
AGGTTTAAGAATAGTTTTTGCTGTACTTTCTATAGTGAATAGAGTTAGGCAGGGATATTCACCATTATCG
TTTCAGACCCACCTCCCAACCCCGAGGGGACCCATGCATTGCATCTCAATTAGTCAGCAACCAGGTGTGG
AAAGTCCCCAGGCTCCCCAGCAGGCAGAAGTATGCAAAGCATGCGTCTCAATTAGTCAGCAACCATAGTC
CCGCCCCTAACTCCGCCCATCCCGCCCCTAACTCCGCCCAGTTCCGCCCATTCTCCGCCCCATGGCTGAC
TAATTTTTTTTATTTATGCAGAGGCCGAGGCCGCCTCGGCCTCTGAGCTATTCCAGAAGTAGTGAGGAGG
CTTTTTTGGAGGCCTAGGCTTTTGCAAAAAGCTTTCTAGAGGTACCACCGGAGCTTACCATGACCGAGTA
CAAGCCCACGGTGCGCCTCGCCACCCGCGACGACGTCCCCAGGGCCGTACGCACCCTCGCCGCCGCGTTC
GCCGACTACCCCGCCACGCGCCACACCGTCGATCCGGACCGCCACATCGAGCGGGTCACCGAGCTGCAAG
AACTCTTCCTCACGCGCGTCGGGCTCGACATCGGCAAGGTGTGGGTCGCGGACGACGGCGCCGCCGTGGC
GGTCTGGACCACGCCGGAGAGCGTCGAAGCGGGGGCGGTGTTCGCCGAGATCGGCCCGCGCATGGCCGAG
TTGAGCGGTTCCCGGCTGGCCGCGCAGCAACAGATGGAAGGCCTCCTGGCGCCGCACCGGCCCAAGGAGC
CCGCGTGGTTCCTGGCCACCGTCGGCGTCTCGCCCGACCACCAGGGCAAGGGTCTGGGCAGCGCCGTCGT
GCTCCCCGGAGTGGAGGCGGCCGAGCGCGCCGGGGTGCCCGCCTTCCTGGAGACCTCCGCGCCCCGCAAC
CTCCCCTTCTACGAGCGGCTCGGCTTCACCGTCACCGCCGACGTCGAGGTGCCCGAAGGACCGCGCACCT
GGTGCATGACCCGCAAGCCCGGTGCCAGTTAACGAATTCTAGATCTTGAGACAAATGGCAGTATTCATCC
ACAATTTTAAAAGAAAAGGGGGGATTGGGGGGTACAGTGCAGGGGAAAGAATAGTAGACATAATAGCAAC
AGACATACAAACTAAAGAATTACAAAAACAAATTACAAAAATTCAAAATTTTCGGGTTTATTACAGGGAC
AGCAGAGATCCACTTTGGCGCCGGCTCGAGGCCTGCAGGTGCAAAGATGGATAAAGTTTTAAACAGAGAG
GAATCTTTGCAGCTAATGGACCTTCTAGGTCTTGAAAGGAGTGGGAATTGGCTCCGGTGCCCGTCAGTGG
GCAGAGCGCACATCGCCCACAGTCCCCGAGAAGTTGGGGGGAGGGGTCGGCAATTGAACCGGTGCCTAGA
GAAGGTGGCGCGGGGTAAACTGGGAAAGTGATGTCGTGTACTGGCTCCGCCTTTTTCCCGAGGGTGGGGG
AGAACCGTATATAAGTGCAGTAGTCGCCGTGAACGTTCTTTTTCGCAACGGGTTTGCCGCCAGAACACAG
GTAAGTGCCGTGTGTGGTTCCCGCGGGCCTGGCCTCTTTACGGGTTATGGCCCTTGCGTGCCTTGAATTA
CTTCCACCTGGCTGCAGTACGTGATTCTTGATCCCGAGCTTCGGGTTGGAAGTGGGTGGGAGAGTTCGAG
GCCTTGCGCTTAAGGAGCCCCTTCGCCTCGTGCTTGAGTTGAGGCCTGGCCTGGGCGCTGGGGCCGCCGC
GTGCGAATCTGGTGGCACCTTCGCGCCTGTCTCGCTGCTTTCGATAAGTCTCTAGCCATTTAAAATTTTT
GATGACCTGCTGCGACGCTTTTTTTCTGGCAAGATAGTCTTGTAAATGCGGGCCAAGATCTGCACACTGG
TATTTCGGTTTTTGGGGCCGCGGGCGGCGACGGGGCCCGTGCGTCCCAGCGCACATGTTCGGCGAGGCGG
GGCCTGCGAGCGCGGCCACCGAGAATCGGACGGGGGTAGTCTCAAGCTGGCCGGCCTGCTCTGGTGCCTG
GCCTCGCGCCGCCGTGTATCGCCCCGCCCTGGGCGGCAAGGCTGGCCCGGTCGGCACCAGTTGCGTGAGC
GGAAAGATGGCCGCTTCCCGGCCCTGCTGCAGGGAGCTCAAAATGGAGGACGCGGCGCTCGGGAGAGCGG
GCGGGTGAGTCACCCACACAAAGGAAAAGGGCCTTTCCGTCCTCAGCCGTCGCTTCATGTGACTCCACGG
AGTACCGGGCGCCGTCCAGGCACCTCGATTAGTTCTCGAGCTTTTGGAGTACGTCGTCTTTAGGTTGGGG
GGAGGGGTTTTATGCGATGGAGTTTCCCCACACTGAGTGGGTGGAGACTGAAGTTAGGCCAGCTTGGCAC
TTGATGTAATTCTCCTTGGAATTTGCCCTTTTTGAGTTTGGATCTTGGTTCATTCTCAAGCCTCAGACAG
TGGTTCAAAGTTTTTTTCTTCCATTTCAGGTGTCGTGAGGCTAGCACCGCCACCATGTTCCAGTGTGTTT
TCTCTTCGAGTGTGCTTCAGCCGCACAGTACTTCCTGTTTATTCAAACATCTTTTTTACCACTCGGCAAC
CCCCGCTTCGCAGAAACAGCCAGAACCCATCTACAGCAAGAAGACGGAAATCCAAAGGCAGACAGTACGG
GCTCCCTTCGCCAAACTCTTCATTTTCTCTGCACTTCAGGTGGCAAGACAGCTCCTTCTTCAGCAGCAAC
AGCAGCAGCAAGTTAGTGGATTAAAATCTCCCAAGAGGAATGACAAACAACCAGCTCTTCAGGTTCCCGT
GTCAGTGGCTATGATGACACCTCAAGTTATCACTCCCCAGCAAATGCAGCAGATCCTCCAGCAACAAGTG
CTGAGCCCTCAGCAGCTCCAGGTTCTCCTCCAGCAGCAGCAGGCCCTCATGCTTCAACAGCAGCAGCTTC
AAGAGTTTTATAAAAAACAACAGGAACAGTTGCAGCTTCAACTTTTACAACAACAACATGCTGGAAAACA
GCCTAAAGAGCAACAGCAGGTGGCTACCCAGCAGTTGGCTTTTCAGCAGCAGCTTTTACAGATGCAGCAG
TTACAGCAGCAGCACCTCCTGTCTTTGCAGCGCCAAGGCCTTCTGACAATTCAGCCCGGGCAGCCTGCCC
TTCCCCTTCAACCTCTTGCTCAAGGCATGATTCCAACAGAACTGCAGCAGCTCTGGAAAGAAGTGACAAG
TGCTCATACTGCAGAAGAAACCACAGGCAACAATCACAGCAGTTTGGATCTGACCACGACATGTGTCTCC
TCCTCTGCACCTTCCAAGACCTCCTTAATAATGAACCCACATGCCTCTACCAATGGACAGCTCTCAGTCC
ACACTCCCAAAAGGGAAAGTTTGTCCCATGAGGAGCACCCCCATAGCCATCCTCTCTATGGACATGGTGT
ATGCAAGTGGCCAGGCTGTGAAGCAGTGTGCGAAGATTTCCAATCATTTCTAAAACATCTCAACAGTGAG
CATGCGCTGGACGATAGAAGTACAGCCCAATGTAGAGTACAAATGCAGGTTGTACAGCAGTTAGAGCTAC
AGCTTGCAAAAGACAAAGAACGCCTGCAAGCCATGATGACCCACCTGCATGTGAAGTCTACAGAACCCAA
AGCCGCCCCTCAGCCCTTGAATCTGGTATCAAGTGTCACTCTCTCCAAGTCCGCATCGGAGGCTTCTCCA
CAGAGCTTACCTCATACTCCAACGACCCCAACCGCCCCCCTGACTCCCGTCACCCAAGGCCCCTCTGTCA
TCACAACCACCAGCATGCACACGGTGGGACCCATCCGCAGGCGGTACTCAGACAAATACAACGTGCCCAT
TTCGTCAGCAGATATTGCGCAGAACCAAGAATTTTATAAGAACGCAGAAGTTAGACCACCATTTACATAT
GCATCTTTAATTAGGCAGGCCATTCTCGAATCTCCAGAAAAGCAGCTAACACTAAATGAGATCTATAACT
GGTTCACACGAATGTTTGCTTACTTCCGACGCAACGCGGCCACGTGGAAGAATGCAGTGCGTCATAATCT
TAGTCTTCACAAGTGTTTTGTGCGAGTAGAAAACGTTAAAGGGGCAGTATGGACAGTGGATGAAGTAGAA
TTCCAAAAACGAAGGCCACAAAAGATCAGTGGTAACCCTTCCCTTATTAAAAACATGCAGAGCAGCCACG
CCTACTGCACACCTCTCAATGCAGCTTTACAGGCTTCAATGGCTGAGAATAGTATACCTCTATACACTAC
CGCTTCCATGGGAAATCCCACTCTGGGCAACTTAGCCAGCGCAATACGGGAAGAGCTGAACGGGGCAATG
GAGCATACCAACAGCAACGAGAGTGACAGCAGTCCAGGCAGATCTCCTATGCAAGCCGTGCATCCTGTAC
ACGTCAAAGAAGAGCCCCTCGATCCAGAGGAAGCTGAAGGGCCCCTGTCCTTAGTGACAACAGCCAACCA
CAGTCCAGATTTTGACCATGACAGAGATTACGAAGATGAACCAGTAAACGAGGACATGGAGTAGTAATGA
ACTAGTCCGTAACTTGAAAGTATTTCGATTTCTTGGCTTTATATATCTTGTGGAAAGGACGAAATCAAAT
TACTGTCGAGCATGCTACGCGTTAAGTCGACAATCAACCTCTGGATTACAAAATTTGTGAAAGATTGACT
GGTATTCTTAACTATGTTGCTCCTTTTACGCTATGTGGATACGCTGCTTTAATGCCTTTGTATCATGCTA
TTGCTTCCCGTATGGCTTTCATTTTCTCCTCCTTGTATAAATCCTGGTTGCTGTCTCTTTATGAGGAGTT
GTGGCCCGTTGTCAGGCAACGTGGCGTGGTGTGCACTGTGTTTGCTGACGCAACCCCCACTGGTTGGGGC
ATTGCCACCACCTGTCAGCTCCTTTCCGGGACTTTCGCTTTCCCCCTCCCTATTGCCACGGCGGAACTCA
TCGCCGCCTGCCTTGCCCGCTGCTGGACAGGGGCTCGGCTGTTGGGCACTGACAATTCCGTGGTGTTGTC
GGGGAAATCATCGTCCTTTCCTTGGCTGCTCGCCTGTGTTGCCACCTGGATTCTGCGCGGGACGTCCTTC
TGCTACGTCCCTTCGGCCCTCAATCCAGCGGACCTTCCTTCCCGCGGCCTGCTGCCGGCTCTGCGGCCTC
TTCCGCGTCTTCGCCTTCGCCCTCAGACGAGTCGGATCTCCCTTTGGGCCGCCTCCCCGCGTCGACTTTA
AGACCAATGACTTACAAGGCAGCTGTAGATCTTAGCCACTTTTTAAAAGAAAAGGGGGGACTGGAAGGGC
TAATTCACTCCCAACGAAGACAAGATCTGCTTTTTGCTTGTACTGGGTCTCTCTGGTTAGACCAGATCTG
AGCCTGGGAGCTCTCTGGCTAACTAGGGAACCCACTGCTTAAGCCTCAATAAAGCTTGCCTTGAGTGCTT
CAAGTAGTGTGTGCCCGTCTGTTGTGTGACTCTGGTAACTAGAGATCCCTCAGACCCTTTTAGTCAGTGT
GGAAAATCTCTAGCAGTACGTATAGTAGTTCATGTCATCTTATTATTCAGTATTTATAACTTGCAAAGAA
ATGAATATCAGAGAGTGAGAGGAACTTGTTTATTGCAGCTTATAATGGTTACAAATAAAGCAATAGCATC
ACAAATTTCACAAATAAAGCATTTTTTTCACTGCATTCTAGTTGTGGTTTGTCCAAACTCATCAATGTAT
CTTATCATGTCTGGCTCTAGCTATCCCGCCCCTAACTCCGCCCATCCCGCCCCTAACTCCGCCCAGTTCC
GCCCATTCTCCGCCCCATGGCTGACTAATTTTTTTTATTTATGCAGAGGCCGAGGCCGCCTCGGCCTCTG
AGCTATTCCAGAAGTAGTGAGGAGGCTTTTTTGGAGGCCTAGGGACGTACCCAATTCGCCCTATAGTGAG
TCGTATTACGCGCGCTCACTGGCCGTCGTTTTACAACGTCGTGACTGGGAAAACCCTGGCGTTACCCAAC
TTAATCGCCTTGCAGCACATCCCCCTTTCGCCAGCTGGCGTAATAGCGAAGAGGCCCGCACCGATCGCCC
TTCCCAACAGTTGCGCAGCCTGAATGGCGAATGGG
[124 nt withheld, positions 7736-7859]
C
[91 nt withheld, positions 7861-7951]
A
[49 nt withheld, positions 7953-8001]
CCTTTGACGTTGGAGTCCACGTTCTTT
[37 nt withheld, positions 8029-8065]
ACCCTATCTCGGTCTATTCTTTTGATTTATAAGGGATTTTGCCGATTTCGGCCTATTGGTTAAAAAATGA
GCTGATTTAACAAAAATTTAACGCGAATTTTAACAAAATATTAACGCTTACAATTTAGGTGGCACTTTTC
GGGGAAATGTGCGCGGAACCCCTATTTGTTTATTTTTCTAAATACATTCAAATATGTATCCGCTCATGAG
ACAATAACCCTGATAAATGCTTCAATAATATTGAAAAAGGAAGAGTATGAGTATTCAACATTTCCGTGTC
GCCCTTATTCCCTTTTTTGCGGCATTTTGCCTTCCTGTTTTTGCTCACCCAGAAACGCTGGTGAAAGTAA
AAGATGCTGAAGATCAGTTGGGTGCACGAGTGGGTTACATCGAACTGGATCTCAACAGCGGTAAGATCCT
TGAGAGTTTTCGCCCCGAAGAACGTTTTCCAATGATGAGCACTTTTAAAGTTCTGCTATGTGGCGCGGTA
TTATCCCGTATTGACGCCGGGCAAGAGCAACTCGGTCGCCGCATACACTATTCTCAGAATGACTTGGTTG
AGTACTCACCAGTCACAGAAAAGCATCTTACGGATGGCATGACAGTAAGAGAATTATGCAGTGCTGCCAT
AACCATGAGTGATAACACTGCGGCCAACTTACTTCTGACAACGATCGGAGGACCGAAGGAGCTAACCGCT
TTTTTGCACAACATGGGGGATCATGTAACTCGCCTTGATCGTTGGGAACCGGAGCTGAATGAAGCCATAC
CAAACGACGAGCGTGACACCACGATGCCTGTAGCAATGGCAACAACGTTGCGCAAACTATTAACTGGCGA
ACTACTTACTCTAGCTTCCCGGCAACAATTAATAGACTGGATGGAGGCGGATAAAGTTGCAGGACCACTT
CTGCGCTCGGCCCTTCCGGCTGGCTGGTTTATTGCTGATAAATCTGGAGCCGGTGAGCGTGGGTCTCGCG
GTATCATTGCAGCACTGGGGCCAGATGGTAAGCCCTCCCGTATCGTAGTTATCTACACGACGGGGAGTCA
GGCAACTATGGATGAACGAAATAGACAGATCGCTGAGATAGGTGCCTCACTGATTAAGCATTGGTAACTG
TCAGACCAAGTTTACTCATATATACTTTAGATTGATTTAAAACTTCATTTTTAATTTAAAAGGATCTAGG
TGAAGATCCTTTTTGATAATCTCATGACCAAAATCCCTTAACGTGAGTTTTCGTTCCACTGAGCGTCAGA
CCCCGTAGAAAAGATCAAAGGATCTTCTTGAGATCCTTTTTTTCTGCGCGTAATCTGCTGCTTGCAAACA
AAAAAACCACCGCTACCAGCGGTGGTTTGTTTGCCGGATCAAGAGCTACCAACTCTTTTTCCGAAGGTAA
CTGGCTTCAGCAGAGCGCAGATACCAAATACTGTTCTTCTAGTGTAGCCGTAGTTAGGCCACCACTTCAA
GAACTCTGTAGCACCGCCTACATACCTCGCTCTGCTAATCCTGTTACCAGTGGCTGCTGCCAGTGGCGAT
AAGTCGTGTCTTACCGGGTTGGACTCAAGACGATAGTTACCGGATAAGGCGCAGCGGTCGGGCTGAACGG
GGGGTTCGTGCACACAGCCCAGCTTGGAGCGAACGACCTACACCGAACTGAGATACCTACAGCGTGAGCT
ATGAGAAAGCGCCACGCTTCCCGAAGGGAGAAAGGCGGACAGGTATCCGGTAAGCGGCAGGGTCGGAACA
GGAGAGCGCACGAGGGAGCTTCCAGGGGGAAACGCCTGGTATCTTTATAGTCCTGTCGGGTTTCGCCACC
TCTGACTTGAGCGTCGATTTTTGTGATGCTCGTCAGGGGGGCGGAGCCTATGGAAAAACGCCAGCAACGC
GGCCTTTTTACGGTTCCTGGCCTTTTGCTGGCCTTTTGCTCACATGTTCTTTCCTGCGTTATCCCCTGAT
TCTGTGGATAACCGTATTACCGCCTTTGAGTGAGCTGATACCGCTCGCCGCAGCCGAACGACCGAGCGCA
GCGAGTCAGTGAGCGAGGAAGCGGAAGAGCGCCCAATACGCAAACCGCCTCTCCCCGCGCGTTGGCCGAT
TCATTAATGCAGCTGGCACGACAGGTTTCCCGACTGGAAAGCGGGCAGTGAGCGCAACGCAATTAATGTG
AGTTAGCTCACTCATTAGGCACCCCAGGCTTTACACTTTATGCTTCCGGCTCGTATGTTGTGTGGAATTG
TGAGCGGATAACAATTTCACACAGGAAACAGCTATGACCATGATTACGCCAAGCGCGCAATTAACCCTCA
CTAAAGGGAACAAAAGCTGGAGCTGCAAGC
