>Addgene plasmid #142561 | TFORF0217 | depositor partial sequence | sequence record 279821 | Insert
ACCGCCACCATGTTCCAGTGTGTTTTCTCTTCGAGTGTGCTTCAGCCGCACAGTACTTCCTGTTTATTCA
AACATCTTTTTTACCACTCGGCAACCCCCGCTTCGCAGAAACAGCCAGAACCCATCTACAGCAAGAAGAC
GGAAATCCAAAGGCAGACAGTACGGGCTCCCTTCGCCAAACTCTTCATTTTCTCTGCACTTCAGGTGGCA
AGACAGCTCCTTCTTCAGCAGCAACAGCAGCAGCAAGTTAGTGGATTAAAATCTCCCAAGAGGAATGACA
AACAACCAGCTCTTCAGGTTCCCGTGTCAGTGGCTATGATGACACCTCAAGTTATCACTCCCCAGCAAAT
GCAGCAGATCCTCCAGCAACAAGTGCTGAGCCCTCAGCAGCTCCAGGTTCTCCTCCAGCAGCAGCAGGCC
CTCATGCTTCAACAGCAGCAGCTTCAAGAGTTTTATAAAAAACAACAGGAACAGTTGCAGCTTCAACTTT
TACAACAACAACATGCTGGAAAACAGCCTAAAGAGCAACAGCAGGTGGCTACCCAGCAGTTGGCTTTTCA
GCAGCAGCTTTTACAGATGCAGCAGTTACAGCAGCAGCACCTCCTGTCTTTGCAGCGCCAAGGCCTTCTG
ACAATTCAGCCCGGGCAGCCTGCCCTTCCCCTTCAACCTCTTGCTCAAGGCATGATTCCAACAGAACTGC
AGCAGCTCTGGAAAGAAGTGACAAGTGCTCATACTGCAGAAGAAACCACAGGCAACAATCACAGCAGTTT
GGATCTGACCACGACATGTGTCTCCTCCTCTGCACCTTCCAAGACCTCCTTAATAATGAACCCACATGCC
TCTACCAATGGACAGCTCTCAGTCCACACTCCCAAAAGGGAAAGTTTGTCCCATGAGGAGCACCCCCATA
GCCATCCTCTCTATGGACATGGTGTATGCAAGTGGCCAGGCTGTGAAGCAGTGTGCGAAGATTTCCAATC
ATTTCTAAAACATCTCAACAGTGAGCATGCGCTGGACGATAGAAGTACAGCCCAATGTAGAGTACAAATG
CAGGTTGTACAGCAGTTAGAGCTACAGCTTGCAAAAGACAAAGAACGCCTGCAAGCCATGATGACCCACC
TGCATGTGAAGTCTACAGAACCCAAAGCCGCCCCTCAGCCCTTGAATCTGGTATCAAGTGTCACTCTCTC
CAAGTCCGCATCGGAGGCTTCTCCACAGAGCTTACCTCATACTCCAACGACCCCAACCGCCCCCCTGACT
CCCGTCACCCAAGGCCCCTCTGTCATCACAACCACCAGCATGCACACGGTGGGACCCATCCGCAGGCGGT
ACTCAGACAAATACAACGTGCCCATTTCGTCAGCAGATATTGCGCAGAACCAAGAATTTTATAAGAACGC
AGAAGTTAGACCACCATTTACATATGCATCTTTAATTAGGCAGGCCATTCTCGAATCTCCAGAAAAGCAG
CTAACACTAAATGAGATCTATAACTGGTTCACACGAATGTTTGCTTACTTCCGACGCAACGCGGCCACGT
GGAAGAATGCAGTGCGTCATAATCTTAGTCTTCACAAGTGTTTTGTGCGAGTAGAAAACGTTAAAGGGGC
AGTATGGACAGTGGATGAAGTAGAATTCCAAAAACGAAGGCCACAAAAGATCAGTGGTAACCCTTCCCTT
ATTAAAAACATGCAGAGCAGCCACGCCTACTGCACACCTCTCAATGCAGCTTTACAGGCTTCAATGGCTG
AGAATAGTATACCTCTATACACTACCGCTTCCATGGGAAATCCCACTCTGGGCAACTTAGCCAGCGCAAT
ACGGGAAGAGCTGAACGGGGCAATGGAGCATACCAACAGCAACGAGAGTGACAGCAGTCCAGGCAGATCT
CCTATGCAAGCCGTGCATCCTGTACACGTCAAAGAAGAGCCCCTCGATCCAGAGGAAGCTGAAGGGCCCC
TGTCCTTAGTGACAACAGCCAACCACAGTCCAGATTTTGACCATGACAGAGATTACGAAGATGAACCAGT
AAACGAGGACATGGAGTAGTAATGAACTAGTCCGTAACTTGAAAGTATTTCGATTTCTTGGCTTTATATA
TCTTGTGGAAAGGACGAAATCAAATTACTGTCGAGCATGCT
