>Addgene plasmid #142561 | TFORF0217 | depositor partial sequence | sequence record 279822 | Barcode
AATCAAATTACTGTCGAGCATGCT
